Addgene plasmid #54190: mEmerald-MyosinIIA-C-18
Purpose: Localization: Cytoskeleton, Excitation: 487, Emission: 509
Depositing lab: Michael Davidson. Depositing organization: Florida State University, Tallahassee. Publication: A contractile and counterbalancing adhesion system controls the 3D shape of crawling cells. Burnette DT, Shao L, Ott C, Pasapera AM, Fischer RS, Baird MA, Der Loughian C, Delanoe-Ayari H, Paszek MJ, Davidson MW, Betzig E, Lippincott-Schwartz J. J Cell Biol. 2014 Apr 14;205(1):83-96. doi: 10.1083/jcb.201311104. Epub 2014 Apr 7. PubMed 24711500.
Backbone
  Vector backbone: mEmerald-C1
  Backbone size w/o insert (bp): 4750
  Vector type: Mammalian Expression
  Selectable markers: Neomycin (select with G418)
Growth in bacteria
  Bacterial resistance: Kanamycin, 50 μg/mL
  Growth temperature: 37°C
  Growth strain: DH5alpha
  Copy number: High Copy
Gene/Insert
  Gene/Insert name: MyosinIIA (alt name: AJ312390)
  Species: M. musculus (mouse)
  Promoter: CMV
  Tag / fusion protein: mEmerald (N terminal on backbone)
  Cloning method: Unknown
  Sequencing primers: 5′ CMV-F; 3′ SV40pA-R
Terms and licenses: Academic/Nonprofit Terms; Industry Terms
Depositor comments: . Excitation = 487; Emission = 509. Localization data: Cytoskeleton
How to cite: mEmerald-MyosinIIA-C-18 was a gift from Michael Davidson (Addgene plasmid # 54190 ; http://n2t.net/addgene:54190 ; RRID:Addgene_54190)
