[The description below was written by a language model from this plasmid's Addgene catalogue record.]
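Description:
mEmerald-MyosinIIA-C-18 is a mammalian expression plasmid built on the mEmerald-C1 backbone (about 4.75 kb without insert), designed to produce a fluorescent fusion of non-muscle myosin IIA for imaging in cultured cells. It is propagated in E. coli as a high-copy plasmid under kanamycin selection, and it carries a neomycin resistance marker that allows selection of transfected mammalian cells with G418. The record does not include a feature table, so the origins of replication and the regulatory elements driving the resistance marker are not stated. The use of an SV40 polyA reverse sequencing primer suggests that an SV40 polyadenylation signal lies downstream of the insert.

The payload is the mouse (M. musculus) MyosinIIA coding sequence, expressed from the CMV promoter, a strong constitutive promoter in most mammalian cell types. The green fluorescent protein mEmerald, a GFP variant, is supplied by the backbone and sits at the N-terminus of the fusion, so myosin IIA is placed C-terminal to the fluorophore. The "C-18" in the name probably refers to this C-type vector arrangement and to a linker length, but the record does not say so. Insert size and cloning method are also not recorded.

The fusion is listed with excitation at 487 nm and emission at 509 nm and is annotated as localizing to the cytoskeleton. It is therefore suited as a live-cell or fixed-cell marker for myosin IIA-containing contractile structures. The associated publication concerns contractile and adhesion systems that control the three-dimensional shape of crawling cells.
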