>Addgene plasmid #54190 | mEmerald-MyosinIIA-C-18 | depositor partial sequence | sequence record 84340 | insert sequence
GTGACCGCTCGAGCCGCTAGCGCTACCGGTCGCCACCATGGTGAGCAAGGGCGAGGAGCTGTTCACCGGG
GTGGTGCCCATCCTGGTCGAGCTGGACGGCGACGTAAACGGCCACAAGTTCAGCGTGTCCGGCGAGGGCG
AGGGCGATGCCACCTACGGCAAGCTGACCCTGAAGTTCATCTGCACCACCGGCAAGCTGCCCGTGCCCTG
GCCCACCCTCGTGACCACCTTGACCTACGGCGTGCAGTGCTTCGCCCGCTACCCCGACCACATGAAGCAG
CACGACTTCTTCAAGTCCGCCATGCCCGAAGGCTACGTCCAGGAGCGCACCATCTTCTTCAAGGACGACG
GCAACTACAAGACCCGCGCCGAGGTGAAGTTCGAGGGCGACACCCTGGTGAACCGCATCGAGCTGAAGGG
CATCGACTTCAAGGAGGACGGCAACATCCTGGGGCACAAGCTGGAGTACAACTACAACAGCCACAAGGTC
TATATCACCGCCGACAAGCAGAAGAACGGCATCAAGGTGAACTTCAAGACCCGCCACAACATCGAGGACG
GCAGCGTGCAGCTCGCCGACCACTACCAGCAGAACACCCCCATCGGCGACGGCCCCGTGCTGCTGCCCGA
CAACCACTACCTGAGCACCCAGTCCAAGCTGAGCAAAGACCCCAACGAGAAGCGCGATCACATGGTCCTG
CTGGAGTTCGTGACCGCCGCCGGGATCACTCTCGGCATGGACGAGCTGTACAAGTCCGGACTCAGATCTG
GCAGCGGTGGAGGCAGCGCATCCGGCGGAAGCGGAAGCGCTCAGCAGGCTGCAGACAAGTACCTCTATGT
GGATAAAAACTTCATCAATAACCCGCTGGCCCAAGCTGACTGGGCTGCCAAGAAGTTGGTATGGGTGCCT
TCCAGCAAGAATGGCTTTGAACCAGCCAGCCTCAAGGAGGAGGTGGGAGAAGAGGCCATTGTAGAGCTGG
TAGAGAATGGGAAGAAGGTGAAGGTGAACAAGGACGACATCCAGAAGATGAACCCACCCAAGTTCTCCAA
GGTGGAGGACATGGCAGAGCTCACGTGCCTCAACGAAGCTTCGGTGCTGCACAACCTCAAGGAGCGATAC
TACTCAGGGCTTATCTACACCTATTCAGGCCTGTTCTGTGTGGTCATCAACCCTTATAAGAACCTGCCCA
TCTACTCAGAGGAGATCGTGGAGATGTACAAGGGCAAGAAGAGGCACGAGATGCCACCCCACATCTACGC
CATCACAGATACTGCCTACCGGAGCATGATGCAGGACCGGGAAGATCAGTCCATCCTGTGCACGGGGGAG
TCTGGAGCAGGGAAGACAGAGAACACCAAGAAAGTCATCCAGTACCTGGCACATGTGGCCTCCTCACACA
AGAGCAAGAAGGACCAGGGGGAGTTGGAGCGGCAGCTGCTACAGGCCAACCCTATCCTAGAGGCCTTTGG
AAACGCCAAGACGGTGAAGAATGACAACTCCTCTCGATTCGGTAAATTCATTCGTATCAACTTTGATGTC
AATGGCTACATTGTTGGTGCCAACATTGAGACTTATCTTCTGGAGAAATCTCGTGCTATCCGCCAAGCCA
AAGAGGAGCGGACCTTCCACATCTTCTACTACCTGCTGTCTGGGGCCGGAGAACACCTGAAGACTGATCT
CCTGTTGGAGCCATACAACAAATACCGCTTCCTGTCCAACGGGCACGTCACCATCCCTGGGCAGCAGGAC
AAGGACATGTTCCAGGAGACAATGGAGGCCATGAGAATTATGGGTATCCCAGAGGATGAGCAGATGGGCT
TGCTGCGGGTCATCTCTGGGGTCCTTCAGCTTGGCAACATTGCCTTCAAGAAGGAGCGGAACACTGACCA
GGCGTCCATGCCGGACAACACAGCTGCTCAAAAGGTGTCCCACCTCCTGGGGATCAATGTGACCGACTTC
ACCAGAGGCATCCTCACCCCACGCATCAAGGTGGGCAGAGACTATGTGCAGAAGGCGCAGACTAAAGAGC
AGGCTGACTTTGCCATTGAGGCCTTGGCCAAGGCTACCTATGAGCGGATGTTCCGCTGGCTGGTGCTTCG
CATCAACAAAGCTCTGGACAAGACCAAGAGGCAGGGCGCCTCATTTATCGGGATACTGGACATCGCTGGC
TTTGAAATCTTTGATCTGAACTCCTTCGAGCAGCTGTGCATCAACTACACCAACGAGAAGCTGCAGCAGC
TGTTCAACCACACCATGTTCATCCTGGAGCAGGAGGAGTACCAGCGAGAGGGCATCGAGTGGAACTTCAT
CGACTTCGGCCTGGACCTGCAGCCCTGCATCGACCTCATTGAGAAGCCGGCGGGTCCCCCAGGCATCCTG
GCCCTGCTAGATGAGGAGTGCTGGTTTCCTAAGGCCACTGACAAGAGCTTCGTGGAGAAGGTGGTGCAGG
AGCAGGGCACCCACCCCAAGTTCCAGAAGCCCAAGCAACTGAAGGACAAGGCTGATTTCTGCATTATCCA
CTATGCCGGCAAGGTGGACTATAAAGCTGACGAGTGGCTGATGAAGAACATGGACCCCTTGAACGACAAC
ATCGCCACGCTGCTTCACCAGTCCTCAGACAAGTTTGTCTCTGAGCTGTGGAAGGATGTGGATCGGATCA
TTGGCTTGGACCAAGTGGCTGGAATGTCCGAGACAGCACTACCTGGTGCCTTCAAGACCCGGAAGGGCAT
GTTCCGTACTGTCGGACAGCTGTACAAGGAGCAGCTGGCCAAGCTCATGGCCACGTTGAGGAATACCAAC
CCCAACTTCGTGCGCTGCATCATTCCCAACCATGAGAAGAAGGCCGGCAAACTGGACCCGCACTTGGTGC
TGGACCAGCTGCGCTGCAATGGCGTCCTTGAGGGCATCCGGATCTGCCGCCAGGGCTTTCCCAACAGGGT
GGTCTTCCAGGAGTTCCGGCAGAGGTATGAGATCCTCACCCCCAACTCCATCCCGAAGGGCTTCATGGAT
GGCAAGCAAGCGTGTGTGCTCATGATCAAAGCCTTGGAGCTTGACAGCAACCTGTACCGCATCGGCCAGA
GCAAAGTGTTCTTCCGGGCAGGAGTGCTCGCCCACCTGGAGGAAGAGCGGGACCTGAAGATCACCGATGT
CATCATTGGCTTCCAGGCCTGCTGCAGGGGCTACCTGGCCAGGAAGGCCTTTGCCAAGAGGCAGCAACAG
CTGACCGCCATGAAGGTCCTACAGAGGAACTGTGCTGCGTACCTCAGGCTGCGCAACTGGCAGTGGTGGA
GGCTCTTCACCAAGGTCAAGCCCCTGTTGAACTCAATAAGACATGAGGATGAGCTGTTAGCCAAGGAGGC
GGAACTGACAAAGGTTCGAGAGAAACATCTGGCTGCAGAGAACAGGCTGACAGAGATGGAGACGATGCAG
TCTCAGCTCATGGCAGAGAAGCTGCAGCTTCAGGAGCAGCTGCAGGCGGAGACAGAGCTGTGTGCCGAGG
CTGAGGAGCTCCGGGCCCGTCTGACAGCGAAGAAGCAGGAGCTGGAGGAGATATGCCATGACCTGGAGGC
CAGGGTGGAGGAGGAGGAGGAGCGCTGCCAGTACCTGCAGGCCGAGAAGAAGAAGATGCAGCAGAACATC
CAGGAACTTGAGGAGCAGTTGGAGGAGGAGGAGAGCGCCCGGCAGAAGCTGCAGCTTGAGAAGGTGACCA
CCGAGGCCAAGCTGAAGAAACTGGAGGAGGACCAGATCATCATGGAGGACCAGAACTGCAAACTGGCCAA
GGAGAAGAAACTGCTGGAAGACAGAGTAGCTGAGTTCACTACCAACCTCATGGAAGAGGAGGAGAAGTCC
AAGAGCCTGGCCAAGCTCAAGAACAAGCACGAGGCAATGATCACCGACCTGGAAGAGCGCCTCCGTAGGG
AGGAGAAGCAGAGGCAGGAGTTGGAGAAGACCCGTCGCAAGCTGGAGGGAGACTCCACAGACCTCAGTGA
CCAGATTGCTGAGCTCCAGGCGCAGATAGCAGAGCTCAAGATGCAGCTGGCCAAGAAGGAGGAGGAGTTG
CAGGCTGCCTTGGCCAGAGTGGAAGAAGAAGCTGCTCAGAAGAATATGGCCCTGAAGAAGATCCGAGAAC
TGGAAACTCAGATATCTGAGCTCCAGGAGGACCTGGAGTCGGAGCGAGCCTCCAGGAATAAAGCCGAGAA
GCAGAAACGGGATCTGGGAGAGGAGCTGGAGGCGCTGAAGACAGAGCTGGAGGACACGCTGGACTCCACG
GCTGCCCAGCAGGAGCTGAGGTCGAAGCGTGAGCAGGAGGTGAGCATCCTGAAGAAGACTCTGGAGGACG
AGGCCAAGACCCATGAGGCCCAGATCCAGGAGATGAGGCAGAAGCACTCACAGGCTGTGGAGGAGCTGGC
AGATCAGTTGGAGCAGACGAAGCGGGTAAAAGCTACCCTTGAGAAGGCGAAGCAGACCCTGGAGAATGAG
CGGGGAGAGCTGGCCAATGAGGTGAAGGCCCTGCTGCAAGGCAAGGGCGACTCAGAGCACAAGCGCAAGA
AGGTGGAGGCGCAGCTGCAAGAACTGCAGGTCAAGTTCAGCGAGGGAGAGCGCGTGCGAACCGAACTGGC
CGACAAGGTCACCAAGCTGCAGGTTGAACTGGACAGTGTGACCGGTCTCCTTAGCCAGTCTGACAGCAAG
TCCAGCAAGCTTACGAAGGACTTCTCTGCGCTGGAGTCCCAGCTTCAGGACACACAGGAGTTGCTCCAGG
AGGAGAACCGGCAGAAGCTGAGCCTGAGCACCAAGCTCAAGCAGATGGAGGATGAGAAAAACTCCTTCAG
GGAGCAGCTGGAGGAGGAGGAGGAGGCCAAGCGCAACTTGGAGAAGCAGATCGCCACGCTCCATGCCCAG
GTGACCGACATGAAGAAGAAGATGGAGGACGGTGTAGGGTGCCTGGAGACTGCAGAGGAGGCGAAGCGGA
GGCTTCAGAAGGACTTGGAAGGCCTGAGCCAGCGGCTTGAGGAGAAGGTGGCTGCCTACGATAAGCTGGA
GAAGACCAAGACACGGCTGCAGCAGGAGCTGGACGACCTGCTGGTTGACCTGGACCACCAGCGGCAGAGC
GTCTCCAACCTGGAAAAGAAGCAGAAGAAGTTCGACCAGCTCCTAGCCGAGGAGAAGACCATCTCGGCCA
AGTATGCAGAGGAGCGTGACCGAGCTGAGGCTGAGGCCCGTGAGAAGGAGACAAAGGCGCTATCACTGGC
CCGGGCGCTTGAGGAGGCCATGGAGCAGAAGGCAGAGCTGGAGCGGCTCAACAAGCAGTTCCGCACGGAG
ATGGAGGACCTCATGAGCTCCAAGGATGACGTGGGCAAGAGTGTCCACGAGCTGGAGAAGTCCAAGCGGG
CCTTGGAGCAGCAGGTGGAGGAGATGAAGACCCAGCTGGAGGAGCTGGAGGATGAGCTGCAGGCCACGGA
GGATGCCAAGCTCCGCCTGGAGGTGAACCTGCAGGCCATGAAGGCCCAGTTTGAGCGGGATCTGCAGGGC
CGGGATGAACAGAGCGAGGAGAAGAAGAAGCAGCTGGTCAGACAGGTGCGGGAGATGGAGGCGGAGCTGG
AGGATGAGAGGAAGCAGCGCTCCATGGCCATGGCCGCACGCAAGAAACTGGAGATGGATCTGAAGGACCT
GGAGGCACACATTGACACAGCCAATAAGAACCGGGAAGAGGCCATCAAACAGCTGCGGAAGCTTCAGGCC
CAGATGAAGGACTGCATGCGGGAGCTGGACGACACGCGCGCCTCCCGGGAGGAGATCCTGGCGCAGGCCA
AGGAGAATGAGAAGAAGCTGAAGAGCATGGAGGCCGAGATGATTCAGCTGCAGGAGGAACTGGCAGCTGC
TGAGCGTGCTAAGCGTCAGGCCCAACAGGAACGGGACGAGCTGGCTGATGAGATCGCCAACAGCAGTGGC
AAAGGGGCCCTAGCATTAGAGGAGAAGCGGCGACTGGAGGCCCGCATTGCCCTGCTGGAGGAGGAGCTGG
AGGAGGAACAGGGCAACACGGAGCTGATCAACGATCGGCTGAAGAAGGCCAACCTGCAGATCGACCAAAT
AAACACCGACCTGAACCTGGAACGCAGCCACGCACAGAAGAATGAGAATGCGCGACAGCAGCTGGAACGC
CAGAACAAGGAGCTCAAGGCCAAGCTGCAGGAAATGGAGAGTGCTGTCAAGTCCAAATACAAGGCCTCCA
TCGCGGCCTTGGAGGCCAAAATTGCACAGCTGGAGGAACAGCTGGACAACGAGACCAAGGAGCGCCAGGC
AGCCTCCAAGCAGGTGCGCCGGACGGAGAAGAAGCTGAAGGACGTGCTGCTGCAGGTGGAGGACGAGCGG
AGGAACGCGGAACAGTTCAAGGACCAGGCTGACAAGGCGTCCACCCGCCTGAAGCAGCTTAAACGGCAGC
TAGAGGAGGCTGAAGAGGAGGCCCAGCGGGCCAATGCCTCACGCCGGAAGCTGCAGCGTGAGCTGGAAGA
TGCCACAGAGACCGCTGATGCTATGAACCGCGAGGTCAGCTCCCTGAAGAACAAACTGAGGCGTGGGGAC
CTGCCATTTGTCGTGACTCGCCGAATTGTTCGGAAAGGCACTGGCGACTGCTCAGACGAGGAGGTCGACG
GTAAAGCAGATGGGGCCGATGCCAAGGCAGCTGAATAGGAATTCTGCAGTCGACGGTACCGCGGGCCCGG
GATCCACCGGATCTAGATAACTGAT
