>Addgene plasmid #54190 | mEmerald-MyosinIIA-C-18 | addgene partial sequence | sequence record 92740 | EGFP-C 5'-CATGGTCCTGCTGGAGTTCGTG-3'
GACGAGCTGTACAAGTCCGGACTCAGATCTGGCAGCGGTGGAGGCAGCGCATCCGGCGGAAGCGGAAGCG
CTCAGCAGGCTGCAGACAAGTACCTCTATGTGGATAAAAACTTCATCAATAACCCGCTGGCCCAAGCTGA
CTGGGCTGCCAAGAAGTTGGTATGGGTGCCTTCCAGCAAGAATGGCTTTGAACCAGCCAGCCTCAAGGAG
GAGGTGGGAGAAGAGGCCATTGTAGAGCTGGTAGAGAATGGGAAGAAGGTGAAGGTGAACAAGGACGACA
TCCAGAAGATGAACCCACCCAAGTTCTCCAAGGTGGAGGACATGGCAGAGCTCACGTGCCTCAACGAAGC
TTCGGTGCTGCACAACCTCAAGGAGCGATACTACTCAGGGCTTATCTACACCTATTCAGGCCTGTTCTGT
GTGGTCATCAACCCTTATAAGAACCTGCCCATCTACTCAGAGGAGATCGTGGAGATGTACAAGGGCAAGA
AGAGGCACGAGATGCCACCCCACATCTACGCCATCACAGATACTGCCTACCGGAGCATGATGCAGGACCG
GGAAGATCAGTCCATCCTGTGCACGGGGGAGTCTGGAGCAGGGAAGACAGAGAACACCAAGAAAGTCATC
CAGTACCTGGCACATGTGGCCTCCTCACACAAGAGCAAGAAGGACCAGGGGGAGTTGGAGCGGCAGCTGC
TACAGGCCAACCCTATCCTAGAGGCCTTTGGAAACGCCAAGACGGTGAAGAATGACAACTCCTCTCGATT
CGGTAAATTCATTCGTATCAACTTTGATGTCAATGGCTACATTGTTGGTGCCAACATTGAGACTTATCTT
CTGGAGAA
